Addgene plasmid #47139: TAL3420
Depositing lab: Keith Joung. Depositing organization: Massachusetts General Hospital. Publication: Targeted gene disruption in somatic zebrafish cells using engineered TALENs. Sander JD, Cade L, Khayter C, Reyon D, Peterson RT, Joung JK, Yeh JR. Nat Biotechnol. 2011 Aug 5;29(8):697-8. doi: 10.1038/nbt.1934. PubMed 21822241.
Backbone
  Vector backbone: JDS71
  Backbone manufacturer: Addgene plasmid #32287
  Backbone size w/o insert (bp): 6447
  Vector type: Mammalian Expression ; T7
Growth in bacteria
  Bacterial resistance: Ampicillin, 100 μg/mL
  Growth temperature: 37°C
  Growth strain: XL1 Blue
  Copy number: High Copy
Gene/Insert
  Gene/Insert name: ZebrafishCommunity-def6a-left (alt name: def6a)
  Species: D. rerio (zebrafish)
  Insert size (bp): 1430
  Entrez Gene: def6a (a.k.a. Def6, zgc:63721)
  Promoter: CMV
  Tag / fusion protein: 3X Flag (N terminal on backbone); WT FOKI (C terminal on backbone)
  Cloning method: Restriction Enzyme; 5′ cloning site BsmBI (destroyed during cloning); 3′ cloning site BsmBI (destroyed during cloning)
  Sequencing primers: 5′ CMV-F; 3′ BGH-rev
Terms and licenses: Academic/Nonprofit Terms; Industry Terms: Not Available to Industry
Depositor comments: Target binding site: TCAGAACTGCTCAAGTCC It is strongly recommended that users perform a diagnostic digest to verify this plasmid prior to use. For example, a double digest of the plasmid with BamHI and KpnI should result in two bands at 2.3kb and 5.8kb.
How to cite: TAL3420 was a gift from Keith Joung (Addgene plasmid # 47139 ; http://n2t.net/addgene:47139 ; RRID:Addgene_47139)
