[The description below was written by a language model from this plasmid's Addgene catalogue record.]
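Description:
TAL3420 is a TALEN expression plasmid encoding the "left" half of a nuclease pair directed against the zebrafish (D. rerio) gene def6a. It is built on the JDS71 backbone (about 6.4 kb without insert), a TALEN acceptor vector classed as mammalian expression with T7 capability. It is maintained in E. coli as a high-copy plasmid under ampicillin selection. No feature table accompanies the record, so details such as the origin of replication and polyadenylation signal are not explicitly listed, although the use of a BGH reverse sequencing primer suggests a BGH terminator region downstream of the coding sequence.

The insert, roughly 1.4 kb, is an engineered array of TAL effector repeats designed to recognise one half-site in def6a. It was placed into the backbone through BsmBI sites that were destroyed during cloning, as is typical of type IIS seamless assembly. The backbone supplies the flanking coding parts, so the repeat array is expressed in frame with an N-terminal 3X Flag tag, useful for detecting the protein, and a C-terminal wild-type FokI nuclease domain. Because FokI cleaves only as a dimer, this construct is meant to be used with a matching "right" TALEN that binds the opposite strand nearby. The two together produce a double-strand break whose error-prone repair can disrupt the gene.

Transcription is driven by the CMV promoter for expression in cultured cells. The T7 designation indicates that the coding sequence can also be transcribed in vitro to make mRNA, the usual route for delivering TALENs into zebrafish embryos. The associated work concerns targeted gene disruption in somatic zebrafish cells with engineered TALENs.
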