>Addgene plasmid #47139 | TAL3420 | depositor partial sequence | sequence record 67226 | Insert sequence
ATGGACTACAAAGACCATGACGGTGATTATAAAGATCATGACATCGATTACAAGGATGACGATGACAAGA
TGGCCCCCAAGAAGAAGAGGAAGGTGGGCATTCACCGCGGGGTACCTATGGTGGACTTGAGGACACTCGG
TTATTCGCAACAGCAACAGGAGAAAATCAAGCCTAAGGTCAGGAGCACCGTCGCGCAACACCACGAGGCG
CTTGTGGGGCATGGCTTCACTCATGCGCATATTGTCGCGCTTTCACAGCACCCTGCGGCGCTTGGGACGG
TGGCTGTCAAATACCAAGATATGATTGCGGCCCTGCCCGAAGCCACGCACGAGGCAATTGTAGGGGTCGG
TAAACAGTGGTCGGGAGCGCGAGCACTTGAGGCGCTGCTGACTGTGGCGGGTGAGCTTAGGGGGCCTCCG
CTCCAGCTCGACACCGGGCAGCTGCTGAAGATCGCGAAGAGAGGGGGAGTAACAGCGGTAGAGGCAGTGC
ACGCCTGGCGCAATGCGCTCACCGGGGCCCCCTTGAACCTGACCCCAGACCAGGTAGTCGCAATCGCGTC
ACATGACGGGGGAAAGCAAGCCCTGGAAACCGTGCAAAGGTTGTTGCCGGTCCTTTGTCAAGACCACGGC
CTTACACCGGAGCAAGTCGTGGCCATTGCAAGCAACATCGGTGGCAAACAGGCTCTTGAGACGGTTCAGA
GACTTCTCCCAGTTCTCTGTCAAGCCCACGGGCTGACTCCCGATCAAGTTGTAGCGATTGCGAATAACAA
TGGAGGGAAACAAGCATTGGAGACTGTCCAACGGCTCCTTCCCGTGTTGTGTCAAGCCCACGGTTTGACG
CCTGCACAAGTGGTCGCCATCGCCTCCAATATTGGCGGTAAGCAGGCGCTGGAAACAGTACAGCGCCTGC
TGCCTGTACTGTGCCAGGATCATGGACTGACCCCAGACCAGGTAGTCGCAATCGCGTCGAACATTGGGGG
AAAGCAAGCCCTGGAAACCGTGCAAAGGTTGTTGCCGGTCCTTTGTCAAGACCACGGCCTTACACCGGAG
CAAGTCGTGGCCATTGCATCCCACGACGGTGGCAAACAGGCTCTTGAGACGGTTCAGAGACTTCTCCCAG
TTCTCTGTCAAGCCCACGGGCTGACTCCCGATCAAGTTGTAGCGATTGCGTCCAACGGTGGAGGGAAACA
AGCATTGGAGACTGTCCAACGGCTCCTTCCCGTGTTGTGTCAAGCCCACGGTTTGACGCCTGCACAAGTG
GTCGCCATCGCCAACAACAACGGCGGTAAGCAGGCGCTGGAAACAGTACAGCGCCTGCTGCCTGTACTGT
GCCAGGATCATGGACTGACCCCAGACCAGGTAGTCGCAATCGCGTCACATGACGGGGGAAAGCAAGCCCT
GGAAACCGTGCAAAGGTTGTTGCCGGTCCTTTGTCAAGACCACGGCCTTACACCGGAGCAAGTCGTGGCC
ATTGCAAGCAATGGGGGTGGCAAACAGGCTCTTGAGACGGTTCAGAGACTTCTCCCAGTTCTCTGTCAAG
CCCACGGGCTGACTCCCGATCAAGTTGTAGCGATTGCGTCGCATGACGGAGGGAAACAAGCATTGGAGAC
TGTCCAACGGCTCCTTCCCGTGTTGTGTCAAGCCCACGGTTTGACGCCTGCACAAGTGGTCGCCATCGCC
TCCAATATTGGCGGTAAGCAGGCGCTGGAAACAGTACAGCGCCTGCTGCCTGTACTGTGCCAGGATCATG
GACTGACCCCAGACCAGGTAGTCGCAATCGCGTCGAACATTGGGGGAAAGCAAGCCCTGGAAACCGTGCA
AAGGTTGTTGCCGGTCCTTTGTCAAGACCACGGCCTTACACCGGAGCAAGTCGTGGCCATTGCAAATAAT
AACGGTGGCAAACAGGCTCTTGAGACGGTTCAGAGACTTCTCCCAGTTCTCTGTCAAGCCCACGGGCTGA
CTCCCGATCAAGTTGTAGCGATTGCGTCCAACGGTGGAGGGAAACAAGCATTGGAGACTGTCCAACGGCT
CCTTCCCGTGTTGTGTCAAGCCCACGGTTTGACGCCTGCACAAGTGGTCGCCATCGCCAGCCATGATGGC
GGTAAGCAGGCGCTGGAAACAGTACAGCGCCTGCTGCCTGTACTGTGCCAGGATCATGGACTGACACCCG
AACAGGTGGTCGCCATTGCTTCCCACGACGGAGGACGGCCAGCCTTGGAG
