>Addgene plasmid #47139 | TAL3420 | addgene partial sequence | sequence record 68649 | JDS-TALEN-F 5'-TAGGGGTCGGTAAACAGTGG-3'
TGTGGCGGGTGAGCTTAGGGGGCCTCCGCTCCAGCTCGACACCGGGCAGCTGCTGAAGATCGCGAAGAGA
GGGGGAGTAACAGCGGTAGAGGCAGTGCACGCCTGGCGCAATGCGCTCACCGGGGCCCCCTTGAACCTGA
CCCCAGACCAGGTAGTCGCAATCGCGTCACATGACGGGGGAAAGCAAGCCCTGGAAACCGTGCAAAGGTT
GTTGCCGGTCCTTTGTCAAGACCACGGCCTTACACCGGAGCAAGTCGTGGCCATTGCAAGCAACATCGGT
GGCAAACAGGCTCTTGAGACGGTTCAGAGACTTCTCCCAGTTCTCTGTCAAGCCCACGGGCTGACTCCCG
ATCAAGTTGTAGCGATTGCGAATAACAATGGAGGGAAACAAGCATTGGAGACTGTCCAACGGCTCCTTCC
CGTGTTGTGTCAAGCCCACGGTTTGACGCCTGCACAAGTGGTCGCCATCGCCTCCAATATTGGCGGTAAG
CAGGCGCTGGAAACAGTACAGCGCCTGCTGCCTGTACTGTGCCAGGATCATGGACTGACCCCAGACCAGG
TAGTCGCAATCGCGTCGAACATTGGGGGAAAGCAAGCCCTGGAAACCGTGCAAAGGTTGTTGCCGGTCCT
TTGTCAAGACCACGGCCTTACACCGGAGCAAGTCGTGGCCATTGCATCCCACGACGGTGGCAAACAGGCT
CTTGAGACGGTTCAGAGACTTCTCCCAGTTCTCTGTCAAGCCCACGGGCTGACTCCCGATCAAGTTGTAG
CGATTGCGTCCAACGGTGGAGGGAAACAAGCATTGGAGACTGTCCAACGGCTCCTTCCCGTGTTGTGTCA
AGCCCACGGTTTGACGCCTGCACAAGTGGTCGCCATCGCCAACAACAACGGCGGT
